>Addgene plasmid #8643 | p1324 HPV-16 E7 | addgene partial sequence | sequence record 17122 | 8643 with HPV-E7 (CAGCTCAGAGGAGGAGGATG)
GCAGCAGACCGGACAGAGCCCATTACAATATTGTAACCTTTTGTTGCAAGTGTGACTCTACGCTTCGGTT
GTGCGTACAAAGCACACACGTAGACATTCGTACTTTGGAAGACCTGTTAATGGGCACACTAGGAATTGTG
TGCCCCATCTGTTCTCAGAAACCATAATCTACCATGGCTGATCCTGCAGCCCAAGCTTGGAATTCTCATG
TTTGACAGCTTATCATCGATAAGCTACTCAGGATTTAAAAACTGGAACGGTGAAGGTGACAGCAGTCGGT
TGGAGCGAGCATCCCCCAAAGTTCACAATGTGGCCGAGGACTTTGATTGCACATTGTTGTTTTTTTAATA
GTCATTCCAAATATGAGATGCATTGTTACAGGAAGTCCCTTGCCATCCTAAAAGCCACCCCACTTCTCTC
TAAGGAGAATGGCCCAGTCCTCTCCCAAGTCCACACAGGGGAGGTGATAGCATTGCTTTCGTGTAAATTA
TGTAATGCAAAATTTTTTTAATCTTCGCCTTAATACTTTTTTATTTTGTTTTATTTTGAATGATGAGCCT
TCGTGCCCCCCCTTCCCCCTTTTTTGTCCCCCAACTTGAGATGTATGAA
