>Addgene plasmid #8643 | p1324 HPV-16 E7 | addgene partial sequence | sequence record 60270 | hBactin-pA-R 5'-CACCTTCACCGTTCCAGTTT-3'
GATAGCTGTCAACATGAGAATTCCAAGCTTGGGCTGCAGGATCAGCCATGGTAGATTATGGTTTCTGAGA
ACAGATGGGGCACACAATTCCTAGTGTGCCCATTAACAGGTCTTCCAAAGTACGAATGTCTACGTGTGTG
CTTTGTACGCACAACCGAAGCGTAGAGTCACACTTGCAACAAAAGGTTACAATATTGTAATGGGCTCTGT
CCGGTTCTGCTTGTCCAGCTGGACCATCTATTTCATCCTCCTCCTCTGAGCTGTCATTTAATTGCTCATA
ACAGTAGAGATCAGTTGTCTCTGGTTGCAAATCTAACATATATTCATGCAATGTAGGTGTATCTCCATGC
ATGGTGGAGATCCCCGGGCGAGCTCGAATTGGTCGACTGATCCTGCGAGAATAGCCGGGCGCGCTGTGAG
CCGAAGTCGCCCCCGCCCTGGCCACTTCCGGCGCGCCGAGTCCTTAGGCCGCCAGGGGGCGCCGGCGCGC
GCCCAGATTGGGGACAAAGGAAGCCGGGCCGGCCGCGTTATTACCATAAAAGGCAAACACTGGTCGGAGG
CGTCCCCGCGGCGCGCGGCAGGAAGCCAGGCCCCAACCCCCTCCCAACCGGGCGCCAGCCCCGCCTCCGC
CCGGTTCAAACAGCGCCGGGTCGGCGCGCGCGCACGCAGCGGCCACACCCTCGGGCGGCCAGCGGCTCGG
GCAGGAAGTGCGCGCAAGCGCCCGGGAGCCGCGGCGACCCCACCCCTTCCGGCCGAGCCCGCCTTCGCCC
CAGCCCAGGCCGCGGCACCCCGGGCCC
