[The description below was written by a language model from this plasmid's Addgene catalogue record.]
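Description:
p1324 HPV-16 E7 is a mammalian expression plasmid carrying the E7 open reading frame of human papillomavirus type 16. It is built on the p1318 backbone, recorded as about 7.9 kb without the insert, and the roughly 334 bp E7 fragment was placed between SalI and HindIII sites, both of which remain intact so the insert can be excised or exchanged. In bacteria the plasmid is maintained as a high-copy replicon under ampicillin selection. The record does not state which promoter drives E7, whether a polyadenylation signal or a mammalian selection marker is present, or whether the protein carries any tag. It refers instead to the depositor's map, and no annotated feature table is available to fill in these details.

E7 is one of the two principal oncoproteins of high-risk papillomaviruses, best known for binding and inactivating the retinoblastoma tumour suppressor and related pocket proteins, which pushes cells into S phase. The associated publication examined which HPV-16 early genes are required to transform primary human keratinocytes and concluded that E6 and E7 together are necessary and sufficient. A plasmid expressing E7 alone fits that kind of analysis, allowing its contribution to be tested separately from, or in combination with, E6. More generally, it suits transfection experiments in mammalian cells that study E7-dependent effects on proliferation, immortalisation, transformation and cell-cycle control.
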