Addgene plasmid #8643: p1324 HPV-16 E7
Depositing lab: Peter Howley. Depositing organization: Harvard Medical School. Publication: The E6 and E7 genes of the human papillomavirus type 16 together are necessary and sufficient for transformation of primary human keratinocytes. Münger K, Phelps WC, Bubb V, Howley PM, Schlegel R. J Virol. 1989 Oct . 63(10):4417-21. PubMed 2476573.
Backbone
  Vector backbone: p1318
  Backbone size w/o insert (bp): 7900
  Vector type: Mammalian Expression
Growth in bacteria
  Bacterial resistance: Ampicillin, 100 μg/mL
  Growth temperature: 37°C
  Growth strain: DH5alpha
  Copy number: High Copy
Gene/Insert
  Gene/Insert name: HPV-16 E7
  Species: Human papillomavirus
  Insert size (bp): 334
  Entrez Gene: E7 (a.k.a. HpV16gp2)
  Cloning method: Restriction Enzyme; 5′ cloning site SalI (not destroyed); 3′ cloning site HIndIII (not destroyed)
  Sequencing primers: 5′ na
Terms and licenses: Academic/Nonprofit Terms; Industry Terms: Not Available to Industry
Depositor comments: See author's map.
How to cite: p1324 HPV-16 E7 was a gift from Peter Howley (Addgene plasmid # 8643 ; http://n2t.net/addgene:8643 ; RRID:Addgene_8643)
